>Addgene plasmid #98236 | FAM83B (FAM83BA-c004) | addgene full sequence | sequence record 227301 | Addgene NGS Result
TAATACGACTCACTATAGGGGAATTGTGAGCGGATAACAATTCCCCTCTAGAAATAATTTTGTTTAACTT
TAAGAAGGAGATATACATATGCACCATCATCATCATCATTCTTCTGGTGTAGATCTGGGTACCGAGAACC
TGTACTTCCAATCCATGGGGGGCACCCATATAGATCTCCTTTTTCATCCACCAAGAGCACATCTACTTAC
GATAAAAGAAACTATTCGGAAGATGATAAAAGAAGCAAGAAAGGTCATTGCTTTAGTGATGGATATATTT
ACAGATGTGGACATTTTCAAAGAAATCGTTGAGGCATCAACTCGAGGAGTATCTGTTTACATTCTGCTTG
ATGAGTCCAATTTTAATCATTTTCTAAATATGACTGAGAAACAAGGTTGTTCAGTTCAGCGTCTCAGGAA
TATTCGAGTGCGAACAGTAAAAGGCCAAGATTATCTTTCAAAAACAGGGGCAAAATTCCATGGAAAAATG
GAACAGAAATTTTTGTTAGTTGACTGCCAGAAAGTGATGTACGGTTCTTACAGTTATATGTGGTCATTTG
AGAAAGCTCACCTCAGCATGGTTCAGATAATTACAGGACAACTTGTTGAGTCCTTTGATGAAGAATTTAG
AACTCTCTATGCCAGATCCTGTGTCCCTAGTTCATTTGCTCAGGAAGAATCAGCAAGGGTGTGACAGTAA
AGGTGGATACGGATCCGAATTCGAGCTCCGTCGACAAGCTTGCGGCCGCACTCGAGCACCACCACCACCA
CCACTGAGATCCGGCTGCTAACAAAGCCCGAAAGGAAGCTGAGTTGGCTGCTGCCACCGCTGAGCAATAA
CTAGCATAACCCCTTGGGGCCTCTAAACGGGTCTTGAGGGGTTTTTTGCTGAAAGGAGGAACTATATCCG
GATTGGCGAATGGG
[124 nt withheld, positions 925-1048]
C
[91 nt withheld, positions 1050-1140]
A
[49 nt withheld, positions 1142-1190]
CCTTTGACGTTGGAGTCCACGTTCTTT
[37 nt withheld, positions 1218-1254]
ACCCTATCTCGGTCTATTCTTTTGATTTATAAGGGATTTTGCCGATTTCGGCCTATTGGTTAAAAAATGA
GCTGATTTAACAAAAATTTAACGCGAATTTTAACAAAATATTAACGCTTACAATTTAGGTGGCACTTTTC
GGGGAAATGTGCGCGGAACCCCTATTTGTTTATTTTTCTAAATACATTCAAATATGTATCCGCTCATGAA
TTAATTCTTAGAAAAACTCATCGAGCATCAAATGAAACTGCAATTTATTCATATCAGGATTATCAATACC
ATATTTTTGAAAAAGCCGTTTCTGTAATGAAGGAGAAAACTCACCGAGGCAGTTCCATAGGATGGCAAGA
TCCTGGTATCGGTCTGCGATTCCGACTCGTCCAACATCAATACAACCTATTAATTTCCCCTCGTCAAAAA
TAAGGTTATCAAGTGAGAAATCACCATGAGTGACGACTGAATCCGGTGAGAATGGCAAAAGTTTATGCAT
TTCTTTCCAGACTTGTTCAACAGGCCAGCCATTACGCTCGTCATCAAAATCACTCGCATCAACCAAACCG
TTATTCATTCGTGATTGCGCCTGAGCGAGACGAAATACGCGATCGCTGTTAAAAGGACAATTACAAACAG
GAATCGAATGCAACCGGCGCAGGAACACTGCCAGCGCATCAACAATATTTTCACCTGAATCAGGATATTC
TTCTAATACCTGGAATGCTGTTTTCCCGGGGATCGCAGTGGTGAGTAACCATGCATCATCAGGAGTACGG
ATAAAATGCTTGATGGTCGGAAGAGGCATAAATTCCGTCAGCCAGTTTAGTCTGACCATCTCATCTGTAA
CATCATTGGCAACGCTACCTTTGCCATGTTTCAGAAACAACTCTGGCGCATCGGGCTTCCCATACAATCG
ATAGATTGTCGCACCTGATTGCCCGACATTATCGCGAGCCCATTTATACCCATATAAATCAGCATCCATG
TTGGAATTTAATCGCGGCCTAGAGCAAGACGTTTCCCGTTGAATATGGCTCATAACACCCCTTGTATTAC
TGTTTATGTAAGCAGACAGTTTTATTGTTCATGACCAAAATCCCTTAACGTGAGTTTTCGTTCCACTGAG
CGTCAGACCCCGTAGAAAAGATCAAAGGATCTTCTTGAGATCCTTTTTTTCTGCGCGTAATCTGCTGCTT
GCAAACAAAAAAACCACCGCTACCAGCGGTGGTTTGTTTGCCGGATCAAGAGCTACCAACTCTTTTTCCG
AAGGTAACTGGCTTCAGCAGAGCGCAGATACCAAATACTGTCCTTCTAGTGTAGCCGTAGTTAGGCCACC
ACTTCAAGAACTCTGTAGCACCGCCTACATACCTCGCTCTGCTAATCCTGTTACCAGTGGCTGCTGCCAG
TGGCGATAAGTCGTGTCTTACCGGGTTGGACTCAAGACGATAGTTACCGGATAAGGCGCAGCGGTCGGGC
TGAACGGGGGGTTCGTGCACACAGCCCAGCTTGGAGCGAACGACCTACACCGAACTGAGATACCTACAGC
GTGAGCTATGAGAAAGCGCCACGCTTCCCGAAGGGAGAAAGGCGGACAGGTATCCGGTAAGCGGCAGGGT
CGGAACAGGAGAGCGCACGAGGGAGCTTCCAGGGGGAAACGCCTGGTATCTTTATAGTCCTGTCGGGTTT
CGCCACCTCTGACTTGAGCGTCGATTTTTGTGATGCTCGTCAGGGGGGCGGAGCCTATGGAAAAACGCCA
GCAACGCGGCCTTTTTACGGTTCCTGGCCTTTTGCTGGCCTTTTGCTCACATGTTCTTTCCTGCGTTATC
CCCTGATTCTGTGGATAACCGTATTACCGCCTTTGAGTGAGCTGATACCGCTCGCCGCAGCCGAACGACC
GAGCGCAGCGAGTCAGTGAGCGAGGAAGCGGAAGAGCGCCTGATGCGGTATTTTCTCCTTACGCATCTGT
GCGGTATTTCACACCGCAATGGTGCACTCTCAGTACAATCTGCTCTGATGCCGCATAGTTAAGCCAGTAT
ACACTCCGCTATCGCTACGTGACTGGGTCATGGCTGCGCCCCGACACCCGCCAACACCCGCTGACGCGCC
CTGACGGGCTTGTCTGCTCCCGGCATCCGCTTACAGACAAGCTGTGACCGTCTCCGGGAGCTGCATGTGT
CAGAGGTTTTCACCGTCATCACCGAAACGCGCGAGGCAGCTGCGGTAAAGCTCATCAGCGTGGTCGTGAA
GCGATTCACAGATGTCTGCCTGTTCATCCGCGTCCAGCTCGTTGAGTTTCTCCAGAAGCGTTAATGTCTG
GCTTCTGATAAAGCGGGCCATGTTAAGGGCGGTTTTTTCCTGTTTGGTCACTGATGCCTCCGTGTAAGGG
GGATTTCTGTTCATGGGGGTAATGATACCGATGAAACGAGAGAGGATGCTCACGATACGGGTTACTGATG
ATGAACATGCCCGGTTACTGGAACGTTGTGAGGGTAAACAACTGGCGGTATGGATGCGGCGGGACCAGAG
AAAAATCACTCAGGGTCAATGCCAGCGCTTCGTTAATACAGATGTAGGTGTTCCACAGGGTAGCCAGCAG
CATCCTGCGATGCAGATCCGGAACATAATGGTGCAGGGCGCTGACTTCCGCGTTTCCAGACTTTACGAAA
CACGGAAACCGAAGACCATTCATGTTGTTGCTCAGGTCGCAGACGTTTTGCAGCAGCAGTCGCTTCACGT
TCGCTCGCGTATCGGTGATTCATTCTGCTAACCAGTAAGGCAACCCCGCCAGCCTAGCCGGGTCCTCAAC
GACAGGAGCACGATCATGCGCACCCGTGGGGCCGCCATGCCGGCGATAATGGCCTGCTTCTCGCCGAAAC
GTTTGGTGGCGGGACCAGTGACGAAGGCTTGAGCGAGGGCGTGCAAGATTCCGAATACCGCAAGCGACAG
GCCGATCATCGTCGCGCTCCAGCGAAAGCGGTCCTCGCCGAAAATGACCCAGAGCGCTGCCGGCACCTGT
CCTACGAGTTGCATGATAAAGAAGACAGTCATAAGTGCGGCGACGATAGTCATGCCCCGCGCCCACCGGA
AGGAGCTGACTGGGTTGAAGGCTCTCAAGGGCATCGGTCGAGATCCCGGTGCCTAATGAGTGAGCTAACT
TACATTAATTGCGTTGCGCTCACTGCCCGCTTTCCAGTCGGGAAACCTGTCGTGCCAGCTGCATTAATGA
ATCGGCCAACGCGCGGGGAGAGGCGGTTTGCGTATTGGGCGCCAGGGTGGTTTTTCTTTTCACCAGTGAG
ACGGGCAACAGCTGATTGCCCTTCACCGCCTGGCCCTGAGAGAGTTGCAGCAAGCGGTCCACGCTGGTTT
GCCCCAGCAGGCGAAAATCCTGTTTGATGGTGGTTAACGGCGGGATATAACATGAGCTGTCTTCGGTATC
GTCGTATCCCACTACCGAGATATCCGCACCAACGCGCAGCCCGGACTCGGTAATGGCGCGCATTGCGCCC
AGCGCCATCTGATCGTTGGCAACCAGCATCGCAGTGGGAACGATGCCCTCATTCAGCATTTGCATGGTTT
GTTGAAAACCGGACATGGCACTCCAGTCGCCTTCCCGTTCCGCTATCGGCTGAATTTGATTGCGAGTGAG
ATATTTATGCCAGCCAGCCAGACGCAGACGCGCCGAGACAGAACTTAATGGGCCCGCTAACAGCGCGATT
TGCTGGTGACCCAATGCGACCAGATGCTCCACGCCCAGTCGCGTACCGTCTTCATGGGAGAAAATAATAC
TGTTGATGGGTGTCTGGTCAGAGACATCAAGAAATAACGCCGGAACATTAGTGCAGGCAGCTTCCACAGC
AATGGCATCCTGGTCATCCAGCGGATAGTTAATGATCAGCCCACTGACGCGTTGCGCGAGAAGATTGTGC
ACCGCCGCTTTACAGGCTTCGACGCCGCTTCGTTCTACCATCGACACCACCACGCTGGCACCCAGTTGAT
CGGCGCGAGATTTAATCGCCGCGACAATTTGCGACGGCGCGTGCAGGGCCAGACTGGAGGTGGCAACGCC
AATCAGCAACGACTGTTTGCCCGCCAGTTGTTGTGCCACGCGGTTGGGAATGTAATTCAGCTCCGCCATC
GCCGCTTCCACTTTTTCCCGCGTTTTCGCAGAAACGTGGCTGGCCTGGTTCACCACGCGGGAAACGGTCT
GATAAGAGACACCGGCATACTCTGCGACATCGTATAACGTTACTGGTTTCACATTCACCACCCTGAATTG
ACTCTCTTCCGGGCGCTATCATGCCATACCGCGAAAGGTTTTGCGCCATTCGATGGTGTCCGGGATCTCG
ACGCTCTCCCTTATGCGACTCCTGCATTAGGAAGCAGCCCAGTAGTAGGTTGAGGCCGTTGAGCACCGCC
GCCGCAAGGAATGGTGCATGCAAGGAGATGGCGCCCAACAGTCCCCCGGCCACGGGGCCTGCCACCATAC
CCACGCCGAAACAAGCGCTCATGAGCCCGAAGTGGCGAGCCCGATCTTCCCCATCGGTGATGTCGGCGAT
ATAGGCGCCAGCAACCGCACCTGTGGCGCCGGTGATGCCGGCCACGATGCGTCCGGCGTAGAGGATCGAG
ATCTCGATCCCGCGAAAT
Features (pLannotate 1.2.2; 19 found; start..end, strand, type, name):
      1..19      +  promoter       T7 promoter: promoter for bacteriophage T7 RNA polymerase
     20..44      +  protein_bind   lac operator: The lac repressor binds to the lac operator to inhibit transcription in E. coli. This inhibition can be relieved by adding lactose or isopropyl-β-D-thiogalactopyranoside (IPTG). lac repressor encoded by lacI
     59..81      +  RBS            RBS: efficient ribosome binding site from bacteriophage T7 gene 10 (Olins and Rangwala, 1989)
    155..691     +  CDS            FAM83B (fragment): FA83B_HUMAN - Also known as C6orf143 From Homo sapiens (Human).
    757..774     +  CDS            9xHis (fragment): 9xHis affinity tag
    784..833     +  CDS            SET1 (fragment): solubility-enhancement tag derived from T7 phage gene 10B
    841..888     +  terminator     T7 terminator: transcription terminator for bacteriophage T7 RNA polymerase
    925..1353    +  rep_origin     f1 ori (sequence partly withheld): f1 bacteriophage origin of replication; arrow indicates direction of (+) strand synthesis
   1406..1463    +  promoter       AmpR promoter (fragment): bla
   1472..2287    -  CDS            KanR: aminoglycoside phosphotransferase; aph(3')-Ia; confers resistance to kanamycin in bacteria or G418 (Geneticin®) in eukaryotes
   2409..2997    +  rep_origin     ori: high-copy-number ColE1/pMB1/pBR322/pUC origin of replication
   3183..3322    -  misc_feature   bom: basis of mobility region from pBR322
   3424..3615    -  CDS            rop: Rop protein, which maintains plasmids at low copy number; rop
   3632..4012    +  CDS            YPB1_ECOLX: Protein predicted: Swiss-Prot protein existence level 4. From Escherichia coli.
   4084..4375    -  CDS            TcR (fragment): tetracycline efflux protein; tet; confers resistance to tetracycline
   4390..4411    -  protein_bind   CAP binding site: CAP binding activates transcription in the presence of cAMP. E. coli catabolite activator protein
   4424..5506    -  CDS            lacI: lac repressor; lacI; The lac repressor binds to the lac operator to inhibit transcription in E. coli. This inhibition can be relieved by adding lactose or isopropyl-β-D-thiogalactopyranoside (IPTG).
   5507..5584    -  promoter       lacI promoter: lacI
   5592..5871    -  CDS            TcR (fragment): tetracycline efflux protein; tet; confers resistance to tetracycline
