[The description below was written by a language model from this plasmid's Addgene catalogue record and pLannotate feature annotations shown in this document.]
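Description:
FAM83B (FAM83BA-c004) is a bacterial expression plasmid built on pNIC28-Bsa4, a pET28-derived vector designed for ligation-independent cloning. It carries a portion of human FAM83B (family with sequence similarity 83 member B, also known as C6orf143). The record states it was made for structure determination and may not contain the full ORF. This fits the feature table, where the FAM83B match is annotated as a fragment of about 540 nt within the 5,892 nt plasmid. In the parent vector a SacB stuffer occupies the cloning site. The insert replaces it after BsaI cleavage and T4 polymerase treatment.

Expression is driven by a T7 promoter followed by a lac operator and the phage T7 gene 10 ribosome binding site, and it ends at a T7 terminator. A lacI gene with its own promoter on the plasmid supplies repressor, so transcription stays off until IPTG induction in a host that provides T7 RNA polymerase; the depositor names a BL21(DE3) derivative with a rare-codon plasmid. According to the catalogue, the backbone adds an N-terminal His6 tag with a TEV protease site, allowing metal-affinity purification and later tag removal. The automated annotation does not call this N-terminal tag. It does mark a His-tag fragment and a short T7 gene 10-like fragment downstream of the insert, which are probably vector remnants; the record does not say whether they are translated.

The plasmid is selected with kanamycin (aph(3')-Ia) and replicates from a pBR322-type ColE1 origin with the bom and rop elements. An f1 origin and residual tetracycline-resistance fragments are also present. The depositor links the construct to a deposited crystal structure.
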