Addgene plasmid #98236: FAM83B (FAM83BA-c004)
Purpose: Bacterial expression for structure determination; may not be full ORF
Depositing lab: Nicola Burgess-Brown. Depositing organization: University of Oxford.
Backbone
  Vector backbone: pNIC28-Bsa4
  Backbone manufacturer: Opher Gileadi (Addgene plasmid # 26103)
  Vector type: Bacterial Expression
Growth in bacteria
  Bacterial resistance: Kanamycin, 50 μg/mL
  Growth temperature: 37°C
  Growth strain: DH5alpha
  Copy number: Unknown
Gene/Insert
  Gene/Insert name: FAM83BA (alt names: FAM83B; family with sequence similarity 83 member B)
  Species: H. sapiens (human)
  Entrez Gene: FAM83B (a.k.a. C6orf143)
  Promoter: T7
  Tag / fusion protein: His-6-TEV (N terminal on backbone)
  Cloning method: Ligation Independent Cloning
  Sequencing primers: 5′ T7F; 3′ T7R
Terms and licenses: Academic/Nonprofit Terms; Industry Terms: Not Available to Industry
Depositor comments: Use BL21(DE3)-R3-pRARE2 for expression. T7/lac regulated, N-terminal His-tag, TEV, LIC cloning using BsaI cleavage/T4 polymerase, SacB stuffer fragment, pET28 backbone. 5LZK: http://www.thesgc.org/structures/5LZK
How to cite: FAM83B (FAM83BA-c004) was a gift from Nicola Burgess-Brown (Addgene plasmid # 98236 ; http://n2t.net/addgene:98236 ; RRID:Addgene_98236)
