>Addgene plasmid #98236 | FAM83B (FAM83BA-c004) | depositor partial sequence | sequence record 180092 | insert
CATATGCACCATCATCATCATCATTCTTCTGGTGTAGATCTGGGTACCGAGAACCTGTACTTCCAATCCA
TGGGGGGCACCCATATAGATCTCCTTTTTCATCCACCAAGAGCACATCTACTTACGATAAAAGAAACTAT
TCGGAAGATGATAAAAGAAGCAAGAAAGGTCATTGCTTTAGTGATGGATATATTTACAGATGTGGACATT
TTCAAAGAAATCGTTGAGGCATCAACTCGAGGAGTATCTGTTTACATTCTGCTTGATGAGTCCAATTTTA
ATCATTTTCTAAATATGACTGAGAAACAAGGTTGTTCAGTTCAGCGTCTCAGGAATATTCGAGTGCGAAC
AGTAAAAGGCCAAGATTATCTTTCAAAAACAGGGGCAAAATTCCATGGAAAAATGGAACAGAAATTTTTG
TTAGTTGACTGCCAGAAAGTGATGTACGGTTCTTACAGTTATATGTGGTCATTTGAGAAAGCTCACCTCA
GCATGGTTCAGATAATTACAGGACAACTTGTTGAGTCCTTTGATGAAGAATTTAGAACTCTCTATGCCAG
ATCCTGTGTCCCTAGTTCATTTGCTCAGGAAGAATCAGCAAGGGTGTGACAGTAAAGGTGGATACGGATC
CGAA
